Addgene plasmid #19367: pDR3.10
Depositing lab: Geraldine Seydoux. Depositing organization: Johns Hopkins University and School of Medicine. Publication: 3' UTRs are the primary regulators of gene expression in the C. elegans germline. Merritt C, Rasoloson D, Ko D, Seydoux G. Curr Biol. 2008 Oct 14;18(19):1476-82. doi: 10.1016/j.cub.2008.08.013. Epub 2008 Sep 25. PubMed 18818082.
Backbone
  Vector backbone: pDONR201
  Backbone size w/o insert (bp): 2257
  Vector type: Worm Expression
Growth in bacteria
  Bacterial resistance: Kanamycin, 50 μg/mL
  Growth temperature: 37°C
  Growth strain: DH5alpha
  Growth instructions: DH5alpha
  Copy number: Unknown
Gene/Insert
  Gene/Insert name: msp-142 ORF+3' in pDONR201
  Species: C. elegans (nematode)
  Insert size (bp): 1386
  Cloning method: Gateway Cloning; 5′ cloning site attP1 (destroyed during cloning); 3′ cloning site attP2 (destroyed during cloning)
  Sequencing primers: 5′ n/a
Terms and licenses: Academic/Nonprofit Terms; Industry Terms: Not Available to Industry
How to cite: pDR3.10 was a gift from Geraldine Seydoux (Addgene plasmid # 19367 ; http://n2t.net/addgene:19367 ; RRID:Addgene_19367)
