[The description below was written by a language model from this plasmid's Addgene catalogue record and pLannotate feature annotations shown in this document.]
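Description:
pDR3.10 is a Gateway entry clone built in the pDONR201 donor backbone and catalogued as a worm expression reagent. It carries the open reading frame of the C. elegans major sperm protein gene msp-142 together with its downstream 3' region. The insert of about 1.4 kb was introduced by a BP recombination that consumed the attP1 and attP2 sites of the donor vector. The coding and 3' sequences are therefore flanked by attL-type sites. The automated annotation labels these as fragments of attL3 and attL4 overlapping attB1 and attB2 cores, which most likely reflects the attL1/attL2 sites expected of a pDONR201 product rather than a different site specificity.

The same annotation calls the 381 bp coding sequence msp-19. This probably reflects the very high similarity among members of the major sperm protein family, whose products form the filament system that drives sperm crawling. About 1 kb lies between the end of the ORF and the downstream recombination site and is left unannotated, which would correspond to the 3' UTR and flanking sequence.

The plasmid is maintained in E. coli through a high-copy ColE1/pUC-type origin and selected with kanamycin via an aminoglycoside phosphotransferase gene. The rrnB T1 and T2 terminators upstream of the cassette insulate it from read-through transcription. No promoter for the insert is recorded, as expected for an entry clone, so expression in worms requires LR recombination into a destination vector that supplies one. The associated study examined 3' UTRs as regulators of gene expression in the C. elegans germline, so this clone probably served as a module for assembling germline transgenes. The record does not give the specific final constructs.
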