Features (pLannotate 1.2.2; 10 found; start..end, strand, type, name):
      1..46      +  rep_origin     RSF ori (fragment): Plasmids containing the RSF 1030 origin of replication can be propagated in E. coli cells that contain additional plasmids with compatible origins.
     73..100     -  terminator     rrnB T2 terminator: transcription terminator T2 from the E. coli rrnB gene
    232..275     +  terminator     rrnB T1 terminator: Escherichia coli rrnB; transcription terminator T1 from the E. coli rrnB gene
    332..416     +  protein_bind   attL3 (fragment): mutant version of attL; recombination site for the Gateway® LR reaction LR Clonase™
    407..427     +  protein_bind   attB1: mutant version of attB; core recombination site for the Gateway® BP reaction BP Clonase™
    433..813     +  CDS            msp-19: MSP19_CAEEL - Experimental evidence at protein level: Swiss-Prot protein existence level 1. Central component in molecular interactions underlying sperm crawling. Forms an extensive filament system that extends from sperm villipoda, along the leading edge of the pseudopod. From Caenorhabditis elegans.
   1820..1840    -  protein_bind   attB2: mutant version of attB; core recombination site for the Gateway® BP reaction BP Clonase™
   1831..1915    -  protein_bind   attL4 (fragment): mutant version of attL; recombination site for the Gateway® LR reaction LR Clonase™
   2039..2848    +  CDS            KanR: aminoglycoside phosphotransferase; aph(3')-Ia; confers resistance to kanamycin in bacteria or G418 (Geneticin®) in eukaryotes
   2991..3579    +  rep_origin     ori: high-copy-number ColE1/pMB1/pBR322/pUC origin of replication
>Addgene plasmid #19367 | pDR3.10 | depositor full sequence | sequence record 9022 | Author sequence
CTTTCCTGCGTTATCCCCTGATTCTGTGGATAACCGTATTACCGCTAGCCAGGAAGAGTTTGTAGAAACG
CAAAAAGGCCATCCGTCAGGATGGCCTTCTGCTTAGTTTGATGCCTGGCAGTTTATGGCGGGCGTCCTGC
CCGCCACCCTCCGGGCCGTTGCTTCACAACGTTCAAATCCGCTCCCGGCGGATTTGTCCTACTCAGGAGA
GCGTTCACCGACAAACAACAGATAAAACGAAAGGCCCAGTCTTCCGACTGAGCCTTTCGTTTTATTTGAT
GCCTGGCAGTTCCCTACTCTCGCGTTAACGCTAGCATGGATCTCGGGCCCCAAATAATGATTTTATTTTG
ACTGATAGTGACCTGTTCGTTGCAACAAATTGATGAGCAATGCTTTTTTATAATGCCAAGTTTGTACAAA
AAAGCAGGCTCCATGGCCCAATCCGTCCCACCAGGAGACATCCAGACCCAGCCGGGTACAAAGATTGTCT
TCAATGCTCCGTACGACGACAAGCACACGTATCACATCAAAGTGATCAATTCGTCGGCACGCCGTATTGG
ATACGGTATCAAGACCACCAACATGAAGAGACTTGGAGTTGATCCACCATGTGGAGTTCTCGACCCAAAG
GAAGCAGTGCTTCTGGCAGTTTCCTGCGATGCATTTGCTTTTGGACAAGAAGACACCAACAACGACCGTA
TCACCGTCGAATGGACCAACACCCCGGATGGAGCTGCCAAGCAGTTCCGCCGCGAGTGGTTCCAGGGAGA
TGGTATGGTCCGTCGCAAGAATCTGCCGATCGAATATAACCCATGAGAACTTCTAAATAAATATTGTTTT
ACCTCATTGTTTGTTAATTTTTAGGATTAAAATACATTATCTGACTAGTAGCCCATTCTCCCAATATGGA
GTTGAAAGGTGCCGCCAAATTTGGCGGTTTCTGAGACCTTGCTATTTCTCAGTGAAGAATTAATAATGGA
GTTAGAACCTTCTCGAATAACGTTCCAAGTCTTTATATTTGATAAAAAAAATTTTCAGGTTTAAGTTTGA
GTTTGAGAATGATGGAGATAGCTTTCCAGAAGTCACAGATTCCCTGACTTTGAATGTCATTTATAGGATT
TCAGTTGAGCTCGGTGTCACCATGATCATACAGAAACAAGAGTTGCAAAACTTCGGTGTGAACTGATTTT
CAAAGAAAACTGACGTTTCAGTTGTTTGCAGTTTGTGGACTAATGACGATCTTCTGAACATGTGAAAAAT
ACGAGTGGTTTGGAATATTTGTAATCGAATAGTACCCCGCATACTGACATCTTTCTATCAATTTGTTCCA
AAAATATGCTAGAGAAACCTGTGACAATTTCCCAAGTGCAGTATTGAATTGGCTATGGTTCAATGGAATT
AGGAAGAACAAGGGATTCATACGCTTGCTTTCATTCATACGCTCGCATACGCTTGAAACTTACAGCGTTT
TTGAATTTACAAGATCCGGAACTTGAAAGGGTACCGATTTCCATATTTTCTTAATTAGTATGTAATGGAA
TAACCTCTATGCTCACCTAAACATCAATTTGAACACTCCATGGAGAGTGAGGAATCGACCAAAATTTTTT
CGAGCAACTTCAAGTCATTTGCTATAGAGCTATGATAGACCCCAAGCTTTCTTGCAATCTTACGGATACT
CCGCCACAACTTTCTGACACATTCTTTCTTCTGTTTGGAAACAGTTTAGAATGTGCGACAGTTATATGTA
GGCTGATTGTGAGAGACTCATTCACTTAATTATTAAATATACAAACAAATATCATACAAAAATCGAACCC
AGCTTTCTTGTACAAAGTGGGCATTATAAGAAAGCATTGCTTATCAATTTGTTGCAACGAACAGGTCACT
ATCAGTCAAAATAAAATCATTATTTGCCATCCAGCTGCAGCTCTGGCCCGTGTCTCAAAATCTCTGATGT
TACATTGCACAAGATAAAAATATATCATCATGAACAATAAAACTGTCTGCTTACATAAACAGTAATACAA
GGGGTGTTATGAGCCATATTCAACGGGAAACGTCGAGGCCGCGATTAAATTCCAACATGGATGCTGATTT
ATATGGGTATAAATGGGCTCGCGATAATGTCGGGCAATCAGGTGCGACAATCTATCGCTTGTATGGGAAG
CCCGATGCGCCAGAGTTGTTTCTGAAACATGGCAAAGGTAGCGTTGCCAATGATGTTACAGATGAGATGG
TCAGACTAAACTGGCTGACGGAATTTATGCCTCTTCCGACCATCAAGCATTTTATCCGTACTCCTGATGA
TGCATGGTTACTCACCACTGCGATCCCCGGAAAAACAGCATTCCAGGTATTAGAAGAATATCCTGATTCA
GGTGAAAATATTGTTGATGCGCTGGCAGTGTTCCTGCGCCGGTTGCATTCGATTCCTGTTTGTAATTGTC
CTTTTAACAGCGATCGCGTATTTCGTCTCGCTCAGGCGCAATCACGAATGAATAACGGTTTGGTTGATGC
GAGTGATTTTGATGACGAGCGTAATGGCTGGCCTGTTGAACAAGTCTGGAAAGAAATGCATAAACTTTTG
CCATTCTCACCGGATTCAGTCGTCACTCATGGTGATTTCTCACTTGATAACCTTATTTTTGACGAGGGGA
AATTAATAGGTTGTATTGATGTTGGACGAGTCGGAATCGCAGACCGATACCAGGATCTTGCCATCCTATG
GAACTGCCTCGGTGAGTTTTCTCCTTCATTACAGAAACGGCTTTTTCAAAAATATGGTATTGATAATCCT
GATATGAATAAATTGCAGTTTCATTTGATGCTCGATGAGTTTTTCTAATCAGAATTGGTTAATTGGTTGT
AACACTGGCAGAGCATTACGCTGACTTGACGGGACGGCGCAAGCTCATGACCAAAATCCCTTAACGTGAG
TTTTCGTTCCACTGAGCGTCAGACCCCGTAGAAAAGATCAAAGGATCTTCTTGAGATCCTTTTTTTCTGC
GCGTAATCTGCTGCTTGCAAACAAAAAAACCACCGCTACCAGCGGTGGTTTGTTTGCCGGATCAAGAGCT
ACCAACTCTTTTTCCGAAGGTAACTGGCTTCAGCAGAGCGCAGATACCAAATACTGTCCTTCTAGTGTAG
CCGTAGTTAGGCCACCACTTCAAGAACTCTGTAGCACCGCCTACATACCTCGCTCTGCTAATCCTGTTAC
CAGTGGCTGCTGCCAGTGGCGATAAGTCGTGTCTTACCGGGTTGGACTCAAGACGATAGTTACCGGATAA
GGCGCAGCGGTCGGGCTGAACGGGGGGTTCGTGCACACAGCCCAGCTTGGAGCGAACGACCTACACCGAA
CTGAGATACCTACAGCGTGAGCTATGAGAAAGCGCCACGCTTCCCGAAGGGAGAAAGGCGGACAGGTATC
CGGTAAGCGGCAGGGTCGGAACAGGAGAGCGCACGAGGGAGCTTCCAGGGGGAAACGCCTGGTATCTTTA
TAGTCCTGTCGGGTTTCGCCACCTCTGACTTGAGCGTCGATTTTTGTGATGCTCGTCAGGGGGGCGGAGC
CTATGGAAAAACGCCAGCAACGCGGCCTTTTTACGGTTCCTGGCCTTTTGCTGGCCTTTTGCTCACATGT
T
