>Addgene plasmid #19367 | pDR3.10 | addgene partial sequence | sequence record 25174 | pDONR201F 5'-TCGCGTTAACGCTAGCATGGATCTC-3'
GCATTGATTTATTTTGACTGATAGTGACCTGTTCGTTGCAACAAATTGATGAGCAATGCTTTTTTATAAT
GCCAACTTTGTACAAAAAAGCAGGCTCCATGGCCCAATCCGTCCCACCAGGAGACATCCAGACCCAGCCG
GGTACAAAGATTGTCTTCAATGCTCCGTACGACGACAAGCACACGTATCACATCAAAGTGATCAATTCGT
CGGCACGCCGTATTGGATACGGTATCAAGACCACCAACATGAAGAGACTTGGAGTTGATCCACCATGTGG
AGTTCTCGACCCAAAGGAAGCAGTGCTTCTGGCAGTTTCCTGCGATGCATTTGCTTTTGGACAAGAAGAC
ACCAACAACGACCGTATCACCGTCGAATGGACCAACACCCCGGATGGAGCTGCCAAGCAGTTCCGCCGCG
AGTGGTTCCAGGGAGATGGTATGGTCCGTCGCAAGAATCTGCCGATCGAATATAACCCATGAGAACTTCT
AAATAAATATTGTTTTACCTCATTGTTTGTTAATTTTTAGGATTAAAATACATTATCTGACTAGTAGCCC
ATTCTCCCAATATGGAGTTGAAAGGTGCCGCCAAATTTGGCGTTTTCNAAAACTTGNTTNCNNTCNGGGA
AAANTAAAGNTAACTCCATCTCNNAANCNNCNTCATTTTTATNNAAAAAAANTNCGGTTNTTTNTNTTGA
AAAGGNANATTCCCCCAANCCCNNTCCTGNTTGATGCNTAAGATCNTGGCCGGGCCCAGACAAAAANAAT
GAACTCGGGATGTTNAAACGCTCTGGTNNTGGCAGCCTCANGAAANANGTGATTN
